>Addgene plasmid #58796 | p(+)MV-NSE-FlagP-F497A-3p | depositor full sequence | sequence record 91091 | p(+)MV-NSE-FlagP-F497A-3p sequence 19043 bps
ACCAAACAAAGTTGGGTAAGGATAGTTCAATCAATGATCATCTTCTAGTGCACTTAGGATTCAAGATCCT
ATTATCAGGGACAAGAGCAGGATTAGGGATATCCGAGATGGCCACACTTTTAAGGAGCTTAGCATTGTTC
AAAAGAAACAAGGACAAACCACCCATTACATCAGGATCCGGTGGAGCCATCAGAGGAATCAAACACATTA
TTATAGTACCAATCCCTGGAGATTCCTCAATTACCACTCGATCCAGACTTCTGGACCGGTTGGTCAGGTT
AATTGGAAACCCGGATGTGAGCGGGCCCAAACTAACAGGGGCACTAATAGGTATATTATCCTTATTTGTG
GAGTCTCCAGGTCAATTGATTCAGAGGATCACCGATGACCCTGACGTTAGCATAAGGCTGTTAGAGGTTG
TCCAGAGTGACCAGTCACAATCTGGCCTTACCTTCGCATCAAGAGGTACCAACATGGAGGATGAGGCGGA
CCAATACTTTTCACATGATGATCCAATTAGTAGTGATCAATCCAGGTTCGGATGGTTCGAGAACAAGGAA
ATCTCAGATATTGAAGTGCAAGACCCTGAGGGATTCAACATGATTCTGGGTACCATCCTAGCCCAAATTT
GGGTCTTGCTCGCAAAGGCGGTTACGGCCCCAGACACGGCAGCTGATTCGGAGCTAAGAAGGTGGATAAA
GTACACCCAACAAAGAAGGGTAGTTGGTGAATTTAGATTGGAGAGAAAATGGTTGGATGTGGTGAGGAAC
AGGATTGCCGAGGACCTCTCCTTACGCCGATTCATGGTCGCTCTAATCCTGGATATCAAGAGAACACCCG
GAAACAAACCCAGGATTGCTGAAATGATATGTGACATTGATACATATATCGTAGAGGCAGGATTAGCCAG
TTTTATCCTGACTATTAAGTTTGGGATAGAAACTATGTATCCTGCTCTTGGACTGCATGAATTTGCTGGT
GAGTTATCCACACTTGAGTCCTTGATGAACCTTTACCAGCAAATGGGGGAAACTGCACCCTACATGGTAA
TCCTGGAGAACTCAATTCAGAACAAGTTCAGTGCAGGATCATACCCTCTGCTCTGGAGCTATGCCATGGG
AGTAGGAGTGGAACTTGAAAACTCCATGGGAGGTTTGAACTTTGGCCGATCTTACTTTGATCCAGCATAT
TTTAGATTAGGGCAAGAGATGGTAAGGAGGTCAGCTGGAAAGGTCAGTTCCACATTGGCATCTGAACTCG
GTATCACTGCCGAGGATGCAAGGCTTGTTTCAGAGATTGCAATGCATACTACTGAGGACAAGATCAGTAG
AGCGGTTGGACCCAGACAAGCCCAAGTATCATTTCTACACGGTGATCAAAGTGAGAATGAGCTACCGAGA
TTGGGGGGCAAGGAAGATAGGAGGGTCAAACAGAGTCGAGGAGAAGCCAGGGAGAGCTACAGAGAAACCG
GGCCCAGCAGAGCAAGTGATGCGAGAGCTGCCCATCTTCCAACCGGCACACCCCTAGACATTGACACTGC
ATCGGAGTCCAGCCAAGATCCGCAGGACAGTCGAAGGTCAGCTGACGCCCTGCTTAGGCTGCAAGCCATG
GCAGGAATCTCGGAAGAACAAGGCTCAGACACGGACACCCCTATAGTGTACAATGACAGAAATCTTCTAG
ACTAGGTGCGAGAGGCCGAGGACCAGAACAACATCCGCCTACCCTCCATCATTGTTATAAAAAACTTAGG
AACCAGGTCCACACAGCCGCCAGCCCATCAACCATCCACTCCCACGATTGGAGCAGATGGATTATAAGGA
TGACGATGACAAAGCAGAAGAGCAGGCACGCCATGTCAAAAACGGACTGGAATGCATCCGGGCTCTCAAG
GCCGAGCCCATCGGCTCACTGGCCATCGAGGAAGCTATGGCAGCATGGTCAGAAATATCAGACAACCCAG
GACAGGAGCGAGCCACCTGCAGGGAAGAGAAGGCAGGCAGTTCGGGTCTCAGCAAACCATGCCTCTCAGC
AATTGGATCAACTGAAGGCGGTGCACCTCGCATCCGCGGTCAGGGACCTGGAGAGAGCGATGACGACGCT
GAAACTTTGGGAATCCCCCCAAGAAATCTCCAGGCATCAAGCACTGGGCTACAGTGTCATTATGTTTATG
ATCACAGCGGTGAAGCGGTTAAGGGAATCCAAGATGCTGACTCTATCATGGTTCAATCAGGCCTTGATGG
TGATAGCACCCTCTCAGGAGGAGACAATGAATCTGAAAACAGCGATGTGGATATTGGCGAACCTGATACC
GAGGGATATGCTATCACTGACCGGGGATCTGCTCCCATCTCTATGGGGTTCAGGGCTTCTGATGTTGAAA
CTGCAGAAGGAGGGGAGATCCACGAGCTCCTGAGACTCCAATCCAGAGGCAACAACTTTCCGAAGCTTGG
GAAAACTCTCAATGTTCCTCCGCCCCCGGACCCCGGTAGGGCCAGCACTTCCGGGACACCCATTAAAAAG
GGCACAGACGCGAGATTAGCCTCATTTGGAACGGAGATCGCGTCTTCATTGACAGGTGGTGCAACCCAAT
GTGCTCGAAAGTCACCCTCGGAACCATCAGGGCCAGGTGCACCTGCGGGGAACGTCCCCGAGTGTGTGAG
CAATGCCGCACTGATACAGGAGTGGACACCCGAATCTGGCACCACAATCTCCCCGAGATCCCAGAATAAT
GAAGAAGGGGGAGACCATTATGATGATGAGCTGTTCTCTGATGTCCAAGATATTAAAACAGCCTTGGCCA
AAATACACGAGGATAATCAGAAGATAATCTCCAAGCTAGAATCACTGCTGTTATTGAAGGGAGAAGTTGA
GTCAATTAAGAAGCAGATCAACAGGCAAAATATCAGCATATCCACCCTGGAAGGACACCTCTCAAGCATC
ATGATCGCCATTCCTGGACTTGGGAAGGATCCCAACGACCCCACTGCAGATGTCGAAATCAATCCCGACT
TGAAACCCATCATAGGCAGAGATTCAGGCCGAGCACTGGCCGAAGTTCTCAAGAAACCCGTTGCCTCGCG
ACAACTCCAAGGAATGACAAATGGACGGACCAGTTCCAGAGGACAGCTGCTGAAGGAATTTCAGCTAAAG
CCGATCGGGAAAAAGATGAGCTCAGCCGTCGGGTTTGTTCCTGACACCGGCCCTGCATCACGCAGTGTAA
TCCGCTCCATTATAAAATCCAGCCGGCTAGAGGAGGATCGGAAGCGTTACCTGATGACTCTCCTTGATGA
TATCAAAGGAGCCAATGATCTTGCCAAGGCCCACCAGATGCTGATGAAGATAATAATGAAGTAGCTACAG
CTCAACTTACCTGCCAACCGGACACCTCTCAAGCATCATCCATGCGGACACCTCTCAAGCATCATCAGTC
GGGACACCTCTCAAGCATCATACCCAACTAGCGTACCATGACGTCCTAGTACAACCTAAATCCATTATAA
AAAACTTAGGAGCAAAGTGATTGCCTCCCAAGTTCCACAATGACAGAGATCTACGACTTCGACAAGTCGG
CATGGGACATCAAAGGGTCGATCGCTCCGATACAACCCACCACCTACAGTGATGGCAGGCTGGTGCCCCA
GGTCAGAGTCATAGATCCTGGTCTAGGCGACAGGAAGGATGAATGCTTTATGTACATGTTTCTGCTGGGG
GTTGTTGAGGACAGCGATTCCCTAGGGCCTCCAATCGGGCGAGCATTTGGGTCCCTGCCCTTAGGTGTTG
GCAGATCCACAGCAAAGCCCGAAAAACTCCTCAAAGAGGCCACTGAGCTTGACATAGTTGTTAGACGTAC
AGCAGGGCTCAATGAAAAACTGGTGTTCTACAACAACACCCCACTAACTCTCCTCACACCTTGGAGAAAG
GTCCTAACAACAGGGAGTGTCTTCAACGCAAACCAAGTGTGCAATGCGGTTAATCTGATACCGCTCGATA
CCCCGCAGAGGTTCCGTGTTGTTTATATGAGCATCACCCGTCTTTCGGATAACGGGTATTACACCGTTCC
TGGAAGAATGCTGGAATTCAGATCGGTCAATGCAGTGGCCTTCAACCTGCTGGTGACCCTTAGGATTGAC
AAGGCGATAGGCCCTGGGAAGATCATCGACAATACAGAGCAACTTCCTGAGGCAACATTTATGGTCCACA
TCGGGAACTTCAGGAGAAAGAAGAGTGAAGTCTACTCTGCCGATTATTGCAAAATGAAAATCGAAAAGAT
GGGCCTGGTTTTTGCACTTGGTGGGATAGGGGGCACCAGTCTTCACATTAGAAGCACAGGCAAAATGAGC
AAGACTCTCCATGCACAACTCGGGTTCAAGAAGACCTTATGTTACCCGCTGATGGATATCAATGAAGACC
TTAATCGATTACTCTGGAGGAGCAGATGCAAGATAGTAAGAATCCAGGCAGTTTTGCAGCCATCAGTTCC
TCAAGAATTCCGCATTTACGACGACGTGATCATAAATGATGACCAAGGACTATTCAAAGTTCTGTAGACC
GTAGTGCCCAGCAATGCCCGAAAACGACCCCCCTCACAATGACAGCCAGAAGGCCCGGACAAAAAAGCCC
CCTCCGAAAGACTCCACGGACCAAGCGAGAGGCCAGCCAGCAGCCGACGGCAAGCGCGAACACCAGGCGG
CCCCAGCACAGAACAGCCCTGACACAAGGCCACCACCAGCCACCCCAATCTGCATCCTCCTCGTGGGACC
CCCGAGGACCAACCCCCAAGGCTGCCCCCGATCCAAACCACCAACCGCATCCCCACCACCCCCGGGAAAG
AAACCCCCAGCAATTGGAAGGCCCCTCCCCCTCTTCCTCAACACAAGAACTCCACAACCGAACCGCACAA
GCGACCGAGGTGACCCAACCGCAGGCATCCGACTCCCTAGACAGATCCTCTCTCCCCGGCAAACTAAACA
AAACTTAGGGCCAAGGAACATACACACCCAACAGAACCCAGACCCCGGCCCACGGCGCCGCGCCCCCAAC
CCCCGACAACCAGAGGGAGCCCCCAACCAATCCCGCCGGCTCCCCCGGTGCCCACAGGCAGGGACACCAA
CCCCCGAACAGACCCAGCACCCAACCATCGACAATCCAAGACGGGGGGGCCCCCCCAAAAAAAGGCCCCC
AGGGGCCGACAGCCAGCACCGCGAGGAAGCCCACCCACCCCACACACGACCACGGCAACCAAACCAGAAC
CCAGACCACCCTGGGCCACCAGCTCCCAGACTCGGCCATCACCCCGCAGAAAGGAAAGGCCACAACCCGC
GCACCCCAGCCCCGATCCGGCGGGGAGCCACCCAACCCGAACCAGCACCCAAGAGCGATCCCCGAAGGAC
CCCCGAACCGCAAAGGACATCAGTATCCCACAGCCTCTCCAAGTCCCCCGGTCTCCTCCTCTTCTCGAAG
GGACCAAAAGATCAATCCACCACACCCGACGACACTCAACTCCCCACCCCTAAAGGAGACACCGGGAATC
CCAGAATCAAGACTCATCCAATGTCCATCATGGGTCTCAAGGTGAACGTCTCTGCCATATTCATGGCAGT
ACTGTTAACTCTCCAAACACCCACCGGTCAAATCCATTGGGGCAATCTCTCTAAGATAGGGGTGGTAGGA
ATAGGAAGTGCAAGCTACAAAGTTATGACTCGTTCCAGCCATCAATCATTAGTCATAAAATTAATGCCCA
ATATAACTCTCCTCAATAACTGCACGAGGGTAGAGATTGCAGAATACAGGAGACTACTGAGAACAGTTTT
GGAACCAATTAGAGATGCACTTAATGCAGTGACCCAGAATATAAGACCGGTTCAGAGTGTAGCTTCAAGT
AGGAGACACAAGAGATTTGCGGGAGTAGTCCTGGCAGGTGCGGCCCTAGGCGTTGCCACAGCTGCTCAGA
TAACAGCCGGCATTGCACTTCACCAGTCCATGCTGAACTCTCAAGCCATCGACAATCTGAGAGCGAGCCT
GGAAACTACTAATCAGGCAATTGAGGCAATCAGACAAGCAGGGCAGGAGATGATATTGGCTGTTCAGGGT
GTCCAAGACTACATCAATAATGAGCTGATACCGTCTATGAACCAACTATCTTGTGATTTAATCGGCCAGA
AGCTCGGGCTCAAATTGCTCAGATACTATACAGAAATCCTGTCATTATTTGGCCCCAGCTTACGGGACCC
CATATCTGCGGAGATATCTATCCAGGCTTTGAGCTATGCGCTTGGAGGAGACATCAATAAGGTGTTAGAA
AAGCTCGGATACAGTGGAGGTGATTTACTGGGCATCTTAGAGAGCAGAGGAATAAAGGCCCGGATAACTC
ACGTCGACACAGAGTCCTACTTCATTGTCCTCAGTATAGCCTATCCGACGCTGTCCGAGATTAAGGGGGT
GATTGTCCACCGGCTAGAGGGGGTCTCGTACAACATAGGCTCTCAAGAGTGGTATACCACTGTGCCCAAG
TATGTTGCAACCCAAGGGTACCTTATCTCGAATTTTGATGAGTCATCGTGTACTTTCATGCCAGAGGGGA
CTGTGTGCAGCCAAAATGCCTTGTACCCGATGAGTCCTCTGCTCCAAGAATGCCTCCGGGGGTCCACCAA
GTCCTGTGCTCGTACACTCGTATCCGGGTCTTTTGGGAACCGGTTCATTTTATCACAAGGGAACCTAATA
GCCAATTGTGCATCAATCCTTTGCAAGTGTTACACAACAGGAACGATCATTAATCAAGACCCTGACAAGA
TCCTAACATACATTGCTGCCGATCACTGCCCGGTAGTCGAGGTGAACGGCGTGACCATCCAAGTCGGGAG
CAGGAGGTATCCAGACGCTGTGTACTTGCACAGAATTGACCTCGGTCCTCCCATATCATTGGAGAGGTTG
GACGTATGGACAAATCTGGGGAATGCAATTGCTAAGTTGGAGGATGCCAAGGAATTGTTGGAGTCATCGG
ACCAGATATTGAGGAGTATGAAAGGTTTATCGAGCACTAGCATAGTCTACATCCTGATTGCAGTGTGTCT
TGGAGGGTTGATAGGGATCCCCGCTTTAATATGTTGCTGCAGGGGGCGTTGTAACAAAAAGGGAGAACAA
GTTGGTATGTCAAGACCAGGCCTAAAGCCTGATCTTACGGGAACATCAAAATCCTATGTAAGGTCGCTCT
GATCCTCTACAACTCTTGAAACACAAATGTCCCACAAGTCTCCTCTTCGTCATCAAGCAACCACCGCACC
CAGCATCAAGCCCACCTGAAATTATCTCCGGTTTCCCTCTGGCCGAACAATATCGGTAGTTAATTAAAAC
TTAGGGTGCAAGATCATCCACAATGTCACCACAACGAGACCGGATAAATGCCTTCTACAAAGATAACCCC
CATCCCAAGGGAAGTAGGATAGTCATTAACAGAGAACATCTTATGATTGATAGACCTTATGTTTTGCTGG
CTGTTCTGTTTGTCATGTTTCTGAGCTTGATCGGGTTGCTAGCCATTGCAGGCATTAGACTTCATCGGGC
AGCCATCTACACCGCAGAGATCCATAAAAGCCTCAGCACCAATCTAGATGTAACTAACTCAATCGAGCAT
CAGGTCAAGGACGTGCTGACACCACTCTTCAAAATCATCGGTGATGAAGTGGGCCTGAGGACACCTCAGA
GATTCACTGACCTAGTGAAATTCATCTCTGACAAGATTAAATTCCTTAATCCGGATAGGGAGTACGACTT
CAGAGATCTCACTTGGTGTATCAACCCGCCAGAGAGAATCAAATTGGATTATGATCAATACTGTGCAGAT
GTGGCTGCTGAAGAGCTCATGAATGCATTGGTGAACTCAACTCTACTGGAGACCAGAACAACCAATCAGT
TCCTAGCTGTCTCAAAGGGAAACTGCTCAGGGCCCACTACAATCAGAGGTCAATTCTCAAACATGTCGCT
GTCCCTGTTAGACTTGTATTTAGGTCGAGGTTACAATGTGTCATCTATAGTCACTATGACATCCCAGGGA
ATGTATGGGGGAACTTACCTAGTGGAAAAGCCTAATCTGAGCAGCAAAAGGTCAGAGTTGTCACAACTGA
GCATGTACCGAGTGTTTGAAGTAGGTGTTATCAGAAATCCGGGTTTGGGGGCTCCGGTGTTCCATATGAC
AAACTATCTTGAGCAACCAGTCAGTAATGATCTCAGCAACTGTATGGTGGCTTTGGGGGAGCTCAAACTC
GCAGCCCTTTGTCACGGGGAAGATTCTATCACAATTCCCTATCAGGGATCAGGGAAAGGTGTCAGCTTCC
AGCTCGTCAAGCTAGGTGTCTGGAAATCCCCAACCGACATGCAATCCTGGGTCCCCTTATCAACGGATGA
TCCAGTGATAGACAGGCTTTACCTCTCATCTCACAGAGGTGTTATCGCTGACAACCAAGCAAAATGGGCT
GTCCCGACAACACGAACAGATGACAAGTTGCGAATGGAGACATGCTTCCAACAGGCGTGTAAGGGTAAAA
TCCAAGCACTCTGCGAGAATCCCGAGTGGGCACCATTGAAGGATAACAGGATTCCTTCATACGGGGTCTT
GTCTGTTGATCTGAGTCTGACAGTTGAGCTTAAAATCAAAATTGCTTCGGGATTCGGGCCATTGATCACA
CACGGTTCAGGGATGGACCTATACAAATCCAACCACAACAATGTGTATTGGCTGACTATCCCGCCAATGA
AGAACCTAGCCTTAGGTGTAATCAACACATTGGAGTGGATACCGAGATTCAAGGTTAGTCCCTACCTCTT
CACTGTCCCAATTAAGGAAGCAGGCGGAGACTGCCATGCCCCAACATACCTACCTGCGGAGGTGGATGGT
GATGTCAAACTCAGTTCCAATCTGGTGATTCTACCTGGTCAAGATCTCCAATATGTTTTGGCAACCTACG
ATACTTCCAGGGTTGAACATGCTGTGGTTTATTACGTTTACAGCCCAAGCCGCTCATTTTCTTACTTTTA
TCCTTTTAGGTTGCCTATAAAGGGGGTCCCCATCGAATTACAAGTGGAATGCTTCACATGGGACCAAAAA
CTCTGGTGCCGTCACTTCTGTGTGCTTGCGGACTCAGAATCTGGTGGACATATCACTCACTCTGGGATGG
TGGGCATGGGAGTCAGCTGCACAGTCACCCGGGAAGATGGAACCAATCGCAGATAGGGCTGCTAGTGAAC
CAATCACATGATGTCACCCAGACATCAGGCATACCCACTAGTGTGAAATAGACATCAGAATTAAGAAAAA
CGTAGGGTCCAAGTGGTTCCCCGTTATGGACTCGCTATCTGTCAACCAGATCTTATACCCTGAAGTTCAC
CTAGATAGCCCGATAGTTACCAATAAGATAGTAGCCATCCTGGAGTATGCTCGAGTCCCTCACGCTTACA
GCCTGGAGGACCCTACACTGTGTCAGAACATCAAGCACCGCCTAAAAAACGGATTTTCCAACCAAATGAT
TATAAACAATGTGGAAGTTGGGAATGTCATCAAGTCCAAGCTTAGGAGTTATCCGGCCCACTCTCATATT
CCATATCCAAATTGTAATCAGGATTTATTTAACATAGAAGACAAAGAGTCAACGAGGAAGATCCGTGAAC
TCCTCAAAAAGGGGAATTCGCTGTACTCCAAAGTCAGTGATAAGGTTTTCCAATGCTTAAGGGACACTAA
CTCACGGCTTGGCCTAGGCTCCGAATTGAGGGAGGACATCAAGGAGAAAGTTATTAACTTGGGAGTTTAC
ATGCACAGCTCCCAGTGGTTTGAGCCCTTTCTGTTTTGGTTTACAGTCAAGACTGAGATGAGGTCAGTGA
TTAAATCACAAACCCATACTTGCCATAGGAGGAGACACACACCTGTATTCTTCACTGGTAGTTCAGTTGA
GTTGCTAATCTCTCGTGACCTTGTTGCTATAATCAGTAAAGAGTCTCAACATGTATATTACCTGACATTT
GAACTGGTTTTGATGTATTGTGATGTCATAGAGGGGAGGTTAATGACAGAGACCGCTATGACTATTGATG
CTAGGTATACAGAGCTTCTAGGAAGAGTCAGATACATGTGGAAACTGATAGATGGTTTCTTCCCTGCACT
CGGGAATCCAACTTATCAAATTGTAGCCATGCTGGAGCCTCTTTCACTTGCTTACCTGCAGCTGAGGGAT
ATAACAGTAGAACTCAGAGGTGCTTTCCTTAACCACTGCTTTACTGAAATACATGATGTTCTTGACCAAA
ACGGGTTTTCTGATGAAGGTACTTATCATGAGTTAATTGAAGCTCTAGATTACATTTTCATAACTGATGA
CATACATCTGACAGGGGAGATTTTCTCATTTTTCAGAAGTTTCGGCCACCCCAGACTTGAAGCAGTAACG
GCTGCTGAAAATGTTAGGAAATACATGAATCAGCCTAAAGTCATTGTGTATGAGACTCTGATGAAAGGTC
ATGCCATATTTTGTGGAATCATAATCAACGGCTATCGTGACAGGCACGGAGGCAGTTGGCCACCGCTGAC
CCTCCCCCTGCATGCTGCAGACACAATCCGGAATGCTCAAGCTTCAGGTGATGGGTTAACACATGAGCAG
TGCGTTGATAACTGGAAATCTTTTGCTGGAGTGAAATTTGGCTGCTTTATGCCTCTTAGCCTGGATAGTG
ATCTGACAATGTACCTAAAGGACAAGGCACTTGCTGCTCTCCAAAGGGAATGGGATTCAGTTTACCCGAA
AGAGTTCCTGCGTTACGACCCTCCCAAGGGAACCGGGTCACGGAGGCTTGTAGATGTTTTCCTTAATGAT
TCGAGCTTTGACCCATATGATGTGATAATGTATGTTGTAAGTGGAGCTTACCTCCATGACCCTGAGTTCA
ACCTGTCTTACAGCCTGAAAGAAAAGGAGATCAAGGAAACAGGTAGACTTTTTGCTAAAATGACTTACAA
AATGAGGGCATGCCAAGTGATTGCTGAAAATCTAATCTCAAACGGGATTGGCAAATATTTTAAGGACAAT
GGGATGGCCAAGGATGAGCACGATTTGACTAAGGCACTCCACACTCTAGCTGTCTCAGGAGTCCCCAAAG
ATCTCAAAGAAAGTCACAGGGGGGGGCCAGTCTTAAAAACCTACTCCCGAAGCCCAGTCCACACAAGTAC
CAGGAACGTGAGAGCAGCAAAAGGGTTTATAGGGTTCCCTCAAGTAATTCGGCAGGACCAAGACACTGAT
CATCCGGAGAATATGGAAGCTTACGAGACAGTCAGTGCATTTATCACGACTGATCTCAAGAAGTACTGCC
TTAATTGGAGATATGAGACCATCAGCTTGTTTGCACAGAGGCTAAATGAGATTTACGGATTGCCCTCATT
TTTCCAGTGGCTGCATAAGAGGCTTGAGACCTCTGTCCTGTATGTAAGTGACCCTCATTGCCCCCCCGAC
CTTGACGCCCATATCCCGTTATATAAAGTCCCCAATGATCAAATCTTCATTAAGTACCCTATGGGAGGTA
TAGAAGGGTATTGTCAGAAGCTGTGGACCATCAGCACCATTCCCTATCTATACCTGGCTGCTTATGAGAG
CGGAGTAAGGATTGCTTCGTTAGTGCAAGGGGACAATCAGACCATAGCCGTAACAAAAAGGGTACCCAGC
ACATGGCCCTACAACCTTAAGAAACGGGAAGCTGCTAGAGTAACTAGAGATTACTTTGTAATTCTTAGGC
AAAGGCTACATGATATTGGCCATCACCTCAAGGCAAATGAGACAATTGTTTCATCACATTTTTTTGTCTA
TTCAAAAGGAATATATTATGATGGGCTACTTGTGTCCCAATCACTCAAGAGCATCGCAAGATGTGTATTC
TGGTCAGAGACTATAGTTGATGAAACAAGGGCAGCATGCAGTAATATTGCTACAACAATGGCTAAAAGCA
TCGAGAGAGGTTATGACCGTTACCTTGCATATTCCCTGAACGTCCTAAAAGTGATACAGCAAATTCTGAT
CTCTCTTGGCTTCACAATCAATTCAACCATGACCCGGGATGTAGTCATACCCCTCCTCACAAACAACGAC
CTCTTAATAAGGATGGCACTGTTGCCCGCTCCTATTGGGGGGATGAATTATCTGAATATGAGCAGGCTGT
TTGTCAGAAACATCGGTGATCCAGTAACATCATCAATTGCTGATCTCAAGAGAATGATTCTCGCCTCACT
AATGCCTGAAGAGACCCTCCATCAGGTAATGACACAACAACCGGGGGACTCTTCATTCCTAGACTGGGCT
AGCGACCCTTACTCAGCAAATCTTGTATGTGTCCAGAGCATCACTAGACTCCTCAAGAACATAACTGCAA
GGTTTGTCCTGATCCATAGTCCAAACCCAATGTTAAAAGGATTATTCCATGATGACAGTAAAGAAGAGGA
CGAGGGACTGGCGGCATTCCTCATGGACAGGCATATTATAGTACCTAGGGCAGCTCATGAAATCCTGGAT
CATAGTGTCACAGGGGCAAGAGAGTCTATTGCAGGCATGCTGGATACCACAAAAGGCTTGATTCGAGCCA
GCATGAGGAAGGGGGGTTTAACCTCTCGAGTGATAACCAGATTGTCCAATTATGACTATGAACAATTCAG
AGCAGGGATGGTGCTATTGACAGGAAGAAAGAGAAATGTCCTCATTGACAAAGAGTCATGTTCAGTGCAG
CTGGCGAGAGCTCTAAGAAGCCATATGTGGGCGAGGCTAGCTCGAGGACGGCCTATTTACGGCCTTGAGG
TCCCTGATGTACTAGAATCTATGCGAGGCCACCTTATTCGGCGTCATGAGACATGTGTCATCTGCGAGTG
TGGATCAGTCAACTACGGATGGTTTTTTGTCCCCTCGGGTTGCCAACTGGATGATATTGACAAGGAAACA
TCATCCTTGAGAGTCCCATATATTGGTTCTACCACTGATGAGAGAACAGACATGAAGCTTGCCTTCGTAA
GAGCCCCAAGTCGATCCTTGCGATCTGCTGTTAGAATAGCAACAGTGTACTCATGGGCTTACGGTGATGA
TGATAGCTCTTGGAACGAAGCCTGGTTGTTGGCTAGGCAAAGGGCCAATGTGAGCCTGGAGGAGCTAAGG
GTGATCACTCCCATCTCAACTTCGACTAATTTAGCGCATAGGTTGAGGGATCGTAGCACTCAAGTGAAAT
ACTCAGGTACATCCCTTGTCCGAGTGGCGAGGTATACCACAATCTCCAACGACAATCTCTCATTTGTCAT
ATCAGATAAGAAGGTTGATACTAACTTTATATACCAACAAGGAATGCTTCTAGGGTTGGGTGTTTTAGAA
ACATTGTTTCGACTCGAGAAAGATACCGGATCATCTAACACGGTATTACATCTTCACGTCGAAACAGATT
GTTGCGTGATCCCGATGATAGATCATCCCAGGATACCCAGCTCCCGCAAGCTAGAGCTGAGGGCAGAGCT
ATGTACCAACCCATTGATATATGATAATGCACCTTTAATTGACAGAGATGCAACAAGGCTATACACCCAG
AGCCATAGGAGGCACCTTGTGGAATTTGTTACATGGTCCACACCCCAACTATATCACATTTTAGCTAAGT
CCACAGCACTATCTATGATTGACCTGGTAACAAAATTTGAGAAGGACCATATGAATGAAATTTCAGCTCT
CATAGGGGATGACGATATCAATAGTTTCATAACTGAGTTTCTGCTCATAGAGCCAAGATTATTCACTATC
TACTTGGGCCAGTGTGCGGCCATCAATTGGGCATTTGATGTACATTATCATAGACCATCAGGGAAATATC
AGATGGGTGAGCTGTTGTCATCGTTCCTTTCTAGAATGAGCAAAGGAGTGTTTAAGGTGCTTGTCAATGC
TCTAAGCCACCCAAAGATCTACAAGAAATTCTGGCATTGTGGTATTATAGAGCCTATCCATGGTCCTTCA
CTTGATGCTCAAAACTTGCACACAACTGTGTGCAACATGGTTTACACATGCTATATGACCTACCTCGACC
TGTTGTTGAATGAAGAGTTAGAAGAGTTCACATTTCTCTTGTGTGAAAGCGACGAGGATGTAGTACCGGA
CAGATTCGACAACATCCAGGCAAAACACTTATGTGTTCTGGCAGATTTGTACTGTCAACCAGGGACCTGC
CCACCAATTCAAGGTCTAAGACCGGTAGAGAAATGTGCAGTTCTAACCGACCATATCAAGGCAGAGGCTA
TGTTATCTCCAGCAGGATCTTCGTGGAACATAAATCCAATTATTGTAGACCATTACTCATGCTCCCTGAC
TTATCTCCGGCGAGGATCGATCAAACAGATAAGATTGAGAGTTGATCCAGGATTCATTTTCGACGCCCTC
GCTGAGGTAAATGTCAGTCAGCCAAAGATCGGCAGCAACAACATCTCAAATATGAGCATCAAGGCTTTCA
GACCCCCACACGATGATGTTGCAAAATTGCTCAAAGATATCAACACAAGCAAGCACAATCTTCCCATTTC
AGGGGGCAATCTCGCCAATTATGAAATCCATGCTTTCCGCAGAATCGGGTTGAACTCATCTGCTTGCTAC
AAAGCTGTTGAGATATCAACATTAATTAGGAGATGCCTTGAGCCAGGGGAGGACGGCTTGTTCTTGGGTG
AGGGATCGGGTTCTATGTTGATCACTTATAAGGAGATACTTAAACTAAGCAAGTGCTTCTATAATAGTGG
GGTTTCCGCCAATTCTAGATCTGGTCAAAGGGAATTAGCACCCTATCCCTCCGAAGTTGGCCTTGTCGAA
CACAGAATGGGAGTAGGTAATATTGTCAAAGTGCTCTTTAACGGGAGGCCCGAAGTCACGTGGGTAGGCA
GTGTAGATTGCTTCAATTTCATAGTTAGTAATATCCCTACCTCTAGTGTGGGGTTTATCCATTCAGATAT
AGAGACCTTGCCTGACAAAGATACTATAGAGAAGCTAGAGGAATTGGCAGCCATCTTATCGATGGCTCTG
CTCCTGGGCAAAATAGGATCAATACTGGTGATTAAGCTTATGCCTTTCAGCGGGGATTTTGTTCAGGGAT
TTATAAGTTATGTAGGGTCTCATTATAGAGAAGTGAACCTTGTATACCCTAGATACAGCAACTTCATATC
TACTGAATCTTATTTGGTTATGACAGATCTCAAGGCTAACCGGCTAATGAATCCTGAAAAGATTAAGCAG
CAGATAATTGAATCATCTGTGAGGACTTCACCTGGACTTATAGGTCACATCCTATCCATTAAGCAACTAA
GCTGCATACAAGCAATTGTGGGAGACGCAGTTAGTAGAGGTGATATCAATCCTACTCTGAAAAAACTTAC
ACCTATAGAGCAGGTGCTGATCAATTGCGGGTTGGCAATTAACGGACCTAAGCTGTGCAAAGAATTGATC
CACCATGATGTTGCCTCAGGGCAAGATGGATTGCTTAATTCTATACTCATCCTCTACAGGGAGTTGGCAA
GATTCAAAGACAACCAAAGAAGTCAACAAGGGATGTTCCACGCTTACCCCGTATTGGTAAGTAGCAGGCA
ACGAGAACTTATATCTAGGATCACCCGCAAATTTTGGGGGCACATTCTTCTTTACTCCGGGAACAGAAAG
TTGATAAATAAGTTTATCCAGAATCTCAAGTCCGGCTATCTGATACTAGACTTACACCAGAATATCTTCG
TTAAGAATCTATCCAAGTCAGAGAAACAGATTATTATGACGGGGGGTTTGAAACGTGAGTGGGTTTTTAA
GGTAACAGTCAAGGAGACCAAAGAATGGTATAAGTTAGTCGGATACAGTGCCCTGATTAAGGACTAATTG
GTTGAACTCCGGAACCCTAATCCTGCCCTAGGTGGTTAGGCATTATTTGCAATATATTAAAGAAAACTTT
GAAAATACGAAGTTTCTATTCCCAGCTTTGTCTGGTGGCCGGCATGGTCCCAGCCTCCTCGCTGGCGCTG
GCTGGGCAACATTCCGAGGGGACCGTCCCCTCGGTAATGGCGAATGGGACGCGGCCGATCCGGCTGCTAA
CAAAGCCCGAAAGGAAGCTGAGTTGGCTGCTGCCACCGCTGAGCAATAACTAGCATAACCCCTTGGGGCC
TCTAAACGGGTCTTGAGGGGTTTTTTGCTGAAAGGAGGAACTATATCCGGATGCGGCCGCAGGTACCCAG
CTTTTGTTCCCTTTAGTGAGGGTTAATTTCGAGCTTGGCGTAATCATGGTCATAGCTGTTTCCTGTGTGA
AATTGTTATCCGCTCACAATTCCACACAACATACGAGCCGGAAGCATAAAGTGTAAAGCCTGGGGTGCCT
AATGAGTGAGCTAACTCACATTAATTGCGTTGCGCTCACTGCCCGCTTTCCAGTCGGGAAACCTGTCGTG
CCAGCTGCATTAATGAATCGGCCAACGCGCGGGGAGAGGCGGTTTGCGTATTGGGCGCTCTTCCGCTTCC
TCGCTCACTGACTCGCTGCGCTCGGTCGTTCGGCTGCGGCGAGCGGTATCAGCTCACTCAAAGGCGGTAA
TACGGTTATCCACAGAATCAGGGGATAACGCAGGAAAGAACATGTGAGCAAAAGGCCAGCAAAAGGCCAG
GAACCGTAAAAAGGCCGCGTTGCTGGCGTTTTTCCATAGGCTCCGCCCCCCTGACGAGCATCACAAAAAT
CGACGCTCAAGTCAGAGGTGGCGAAACCCGACAGGACTATAAAGATACCAGGCGTTTCCCCCTGGAAGCT
CCCTCGTGCGCTCTCCTGTTCCGACCCTGCCGCTTACCGGATACCTGTCCGCCTTTCTCCCTTCGGGAAG
CGTGGCGCTTTCTCATAGCTCACGCTGTAGGTATCTCAGTTCGGTGTAGGTCGTTCGCTCCAAGCTGGGC
TGTGTGCACGAACCCCCCGTTCAGCCCGACCGCTGCGCCTTATCCGGTAACTATCGTCTTGAGTCCAACC
CGGTAAGACACGACTTATCGCCACTGGCAGCAGCCACTGGTAACAGGATTAGCAGAGCGAGGTATGTAGG
CGGTGCTACAGAGTTCTTGAAGTGGTGGCCTAACTACGGCTACACTAGAAGGACAGTATTTGGTATCTGC
GCTCTGCTGAAGCCAGTTACCTTCGGAAAAAGAGTTGGTAGCTCTTGATCCGGCAAACAAACCACCGCTG
GTAGCGGTGGTTTTTTTGTTTGCAAGCAGCAGATTACGCGCAGAAAAAAAGGATCTCAAGAAGATCCTTT
GATCTTTTCTACGGGGTCTGACGCTCAGTGGAACGAAAACTCACGTTAAGGGATTTTGGTCATGAGATTA
TCAAAAAGGATCTTCACCTAGATCCTTTTAAATTAAAAATGAAGTTTTAAATCAATCTAAAGTATATATG
AGTAAACTTGGTCTGACAGTTACCAATGCTTAATCAGTGAGGCACCTATCTCAGCGATCTGTCTATTTCG
TTCATCCATAGTTGCCTGACTCCCCGTCGTGTAGATAACTACGATACGGGAGGGCTTACCATCTGGCCCC
AGTGCTGCAATGATACCGCGAGACCCACGCTCACCGGCTCCAGATTTATCAGCAATAAACCAGCCAGCCG
GAAGGGCCGAGCGCAGAAGTGGTCCTGCAACTTTATCCGCCTCCATCCAGTCTATTAATTGTTGCCGGGA
AGCTAGAGTAAGTAGTTCGCCAGTTAATAGTTTGCGCAACGTTGTTGCCATTGCTACAGGCATCGTGGTG
TCACGCTCGTCGTTTGGTATGGCTTCATTCAGCTCCGGTTCCCAACGATCAAGGCGAGTTACATGATCCC
CCATGTTGTGCAAAAAAGCGGTTAGCTCCTTCGGTCCTCCGATCGTTGTCAGAAGTAAGTTGGCCGCAGT
GTTATCACTCATGGTTATGGCAGCACTGCATAATTCTCTTACTGTCATGCCATCCGTAAGATGCTTTTCT
GTGACTGGTGAGTACTCAACCAAGTCATTCTGAGAATAGTGTATGCGGCGACCGAGTTGCTCTTGCCCGG
CGTCAATACGGGATAATACCGCGCCACATAGCAGAACTTTAAAAGTGCTCATCATTGGAAAACGTTCTTC
GGGGCGAAAACTCTCAAGGATCTTACCGCTGTTGAGATCCAGTTCGATGTAACCCACTCGTGCACCCAAC
TGATCTTCAGCATCTTTTACTTTCACCAGCGTTTCTGGGTGAGCAAAAACAGGAAGGCAAAATGCCGCAA
AAAAGGGAATAAGGGCGACACGGAAATGTTGAATACTCATACTCTTCCTTTTTCAATATTATTGAAGCAT
TTATCAGGGTTATTGTCTCATGAGCGGATACATATTTGAATGTATTTAGAAAAATAAACAAATAGGGGTT
CCGCGCACATTTCCCCGAAAAGTGCCACCTAAATTGTAAGCGTTAATATTTTGTTAAAATTCGCGTTAAA
TTTTTGTTAAATCAGCTCATTTTTTAACCAATAGGCCGAAATCGGCAAAATCCCTTATAAATCAAAAGAA
TAGACCGAGATAGGGT
[37 nt withheld, positions 18567-18603]
AAAGAACGTGGACTCCAACGTCAAAGG
[49 nt withheld, positions 18631-18679]
T
[91 nt withheld, positions 18681-18771]
CATTTAGGCCA
[80 nt withheld, positions 18783-18862]
CCCATTCGCCATTCAGGCTGCGCAACTGTTGGGAAGGGCGATCGGTGCGGGCCTCTTCGCTATTACGCCA
GCTGGCGAAAGGGGGATGTGCTGCAAGGCGATTAAGTTGGGTAACGCCAGGGTTTTCCCAGTCACGACGT
TGTAAAACGACGGCCAGTGAATTGTAATACGACTCACTATA
Features (pLannotate 1.2.2; 20 found; start..end, strand, type, name):
    108..1682    +  CDS            N: NCAP_MEASF - Also known as NP. Experimental evidence at protein level: Swiss-Prot protein existence level 1. Encapsidates the genome in a ratio of 1 N per 6 ribonucleotides, protecting it from nucleases. The nucleocapsid (NC) has a helical structure with either 12.35 or 11.64 N per turn, approximately 20 nm in diameter, with a hollow central cavity approximately 5 nm in diameter. The encapsidated genomic RNA is termed the NC and serves as template for transcription and replication. During replication, encapsidation by N is coupled to RNA synthesis and all replicative products are resistant to
   1834..3351    +  CDS            P/V: PHOSP_MEASE - Experimental evidence at protein level: Swiss-Prot protein existence level 1. Essential component of the RNA polymerase and the nascent chain assembly complex. Also required during RNA synthesis. From Measles virus (strain Edmonston) (MeV) (Subacute sclerose panencephalitis virus).
   3540..4544    +  CDS            M: MATRX_MEASC - Experimental evidence at protein level: Swiss-Prot protein existence level 1. The M protein has a crucial role in virus assembly and interacts with the RNP complex as well as with the viral membrane. From Measles virus (strain Ichinose-B95a) (MeV) (Subacute sclerose panencephalitis virus).
   5560..7209    +  CDS            F: FUS_MEASC - Experimental evidence at protein level: Swiss-Prot protein existence level 1. Class I viral fusion protein. Under the current model, the protein has at least 3 conformational states: pre-fusion native state, pre-hairpin intermediate state, and post-fusion hairpin state. During viral and plasma cell membrane fusion, the heptad repeat (HR) regions assume a trimer-of-hairpins structure, positioning the fusion peptide in close proximity to the C-terminal region of the ectodomain. The formation of this structure appears to drive apposition and subsequent fusion of viral and plasma cell
   7373..9223    +  CDS            H: HEMA_MEASE - Experimental evidence at protein level: Swiss-Prot protein existence level 1. Attaches the virus to cell receptors and thereby initiating infection. Binding of H protein to the receptor induces a conformational change that allows the F protein to trigger virion/cell membranes fusion. May use human CD46 and/or SLAMF1 as receptors for viral entry into the cell. The high degree of interaction between H and MCP/CD46 results in down-regulation of the latter from the surface of infected cells, rendering them more sensitive to c3b-mediated complement lysis. From Measles virus (strain Edm
   9336..15884   +  CDS            L: L_MEASE - Experimental evidence at transcript level: Swiss-Prot protein existence level 2. RNA-directed RNA polymerase that catalyzes the replication of viral genomic RNA. The template is composed of the viral RNA tightly encapsidated by the nucleoprotein (N). The replicase mode is dependent on intracellular N protein concentration. In this mode, the polymerase replicates the whole viral genome without recognizing transcriptional signals, and the replicated genome is not caped or polyadenylated. From Measles virus (strain Edmonston) (MeV) (Subacute sclerose panencephalitis virus).
  15994..16082   +  ncRNA          HDV ribozyme: Accession: RF00094 - Hepatitis delta virus ribozyme
  16093..16142   +  CDS            SET1 (fragment): solubility-enhancement tag derived from T7 phage gene 10B
  16150..16197   +  terminator     T7 terminator: transcription terminator for bacteriophage T7 RNA polymerase
  16250..16268   -  promoter       T3 promoter: promoter for bacteriophage T3 RNA polymerase
  16311..16333   -  protein_bind   lac operator (fragment): The lac repressor binds to the lac operator to inhibit transcription in E. coli. This inhibition can be relieved by adding lactose or isopropyl-β-D-thiogalactopyranoside (IPTG). lac repressor encoded by lacI
  16337..16367   -  promoter       lac promoter: promoter for the E. coli lac operon
  16382..16403   -  protein_bind   CAP binding site: CAP binding activates transcription in the presence of cAMP. E. coli catabolite activator protein
  16416..16508   -  CDS            lacI (fragment): lac repressor; lacI; The lac repressor binds to the lac operator to inhibit transcription in E. coli. This inhibition can be relieved by adding lactose or isopropyl-β-D-thiogalactopyranoside (IPTG).
  16691..17279   -  rep_origin     ori: high-copy-number ColE1/pMB1/pBR322/pUC origin of replication
  17450..18310   -  CDS            AmpR: β-lactamase; bla; confers resistance to ampicillin, carbenicillin, and related antibiotics
  18311..18415   -  promoter       AmpR promoter: bla
  18441..18771   -  rep_origin     f1 ori (fragment) (sequence partly withheld): f1 bacteriophage origin of replication; arrow indicates direction of (+) strand synthesis
  18783..18862   -  rep_origin     f1 ori (fragment) (sequence withheld): f1 bacteriophage origin of replication; arrow indicates direction of (+) strand synthesis
  18867..19024   -  CDS            lacZα (fragment): LacZα fragment of β-galactosidase; lacZ fragment
