[The description below was written by a language model from this plasmid's Addgene catalogue record and pLannotate feature annotations shown in this document.]
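Description:
p(+)MV-NSE-FlagP-F497A-3p is a 19 kb reverse-genetics plasmid carrying a full-length positive-sense (antigenomic) cDNA of measles virus, used to rescue recombinant virus. It descends from p(+)MVNSe, itself an elongated version of the original p(+)MV15894 "Edm-tag" clone of the Edmonston strain. That parental clone carries 13 point mutations, including a two-nucleotide genetic tag and a change in the P gene that produces a Cys272Arg substitution disabling the V protein. The NSe version adds a short insertion after the P gene that creates unique restriction sites while keeping the genome length compliant with the rule of six. The bacterial portion is a phagemid-type backbone with a high-copy ColE1/pUC origin, ampicillin resistance, f1 origin fragments and remnants of the lac/lacZα region.

The catalogue lists a T7 promoter driving the roughly 16 kb antigenome, although the feature table does not annotate it. The annotated viral genes run in the natural order N, P/V, M, F, H and L. Immediately after the antigenome comes a hepatitis delta virus ribozyme, which cleaves the transcript to give a precise viral 3′ end, followed by a T7 terminator. The short "SET1" hit between them is probably a remnant of phage T7 sequence rather than a functional tag.

The engineered change lies in the phosphoprotein, the polymerase cofactor. P carries an N-terminal Flag tag and the F497A substitution, and the P gene is tagged with an si2 (siP) siRNA target sequence, which should allow selective knockdown of that transcript. The record does not describe the phenotype of F497A or give details of the target sequence's placement. The plasmid is evidently intended for studying P function in viral RNA synthesis.
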