Addgene plasmid #58796: p(+)MV-NSE-FlagP-F497A-3p
Purpose: Expresses recombinant measles virus with Flag-P-F497A gene tagged si2 (siP) target sequence
Depositing lab: Branka Horvat. Depositing organization: INSERM U1111,Centre International de Recherche en Infectiologie (CIRI).
Backbone
  Vector backbone: p(+)MV15894
  Modifications to backbone: Plasmid derived from p(+)MVNSe made in Roberto Cattaneo’s lab. p(+)MVNSe is derived from the original p(+)MV15894 plasmid described by Martin Billeter’s group in Radecke et al., EMBO J 14:5773 (1995) PMID:8846771. p(+)MV15894 contains the Edmonston molecular clone Genebank Z66517 with 13 point mutations including the “tag” AC>GA at positions 1818-9 of the genome, hence its acronym “Edm-tag” and a mutation in P gene resulting in 272Cyst>272Arg mutation into the V coding sequence that disable this protein. p(+)MVNSe is an elongated version of p(+)MV15894 containing the additional sequence CGTACGATGACGTCCTAG inserted just after nt 3368 to introduce unique restriction sites while preserving the genome length to compliance to the rule of six
Growth in bacteria
  Bacterial resistance: Ampicillin, 100 μg/mL
  Growth temperature: 30°C
  Growth strain: Top10
  Growth instructions: Transformed bacteria should never be stored at 4°C and should be kept growing at 30°C.
  Copy number: High Copy
Gene/Insert
  Gene/Insert name: Measles virus antigenome
  Species: Measles virus
  Insert size (bp): 15996
  Mutation: MeV-P F497A
  Promoter: T7
  Tag / fusion protein: Flag (N terminal on insert)
  Cloning method: Unknown
  Sequencing primers: 5′ AACCAGGTCCACACAGC; 3′ TCTCTGTCATTGTGGAACTT
Resource information
  A portion of this plasmid was derived from a plasmid made by: Original plasmid construct used as backbone was provided by Roberto Cattaneo and Martin Billeter.
Terms and licenses: Academic/Nonprofit Terms; Industry Terms: Not Available to Industry
Depositor comments: Unique AatII site noted in the Modifications to Backbone field was confirmed by restriction digest. Please see Notes from Addgene link to view results.
How to cite: p(+)MV-NSE-FlagP-F497A-3p was a gift from Branka Horvat (Addgene plasmid # 58796 ; http://n2t.net/addgene:58796 ; RRID:Addgene_58796)
