>Addgene plasmid #58796 | p(+)MV-NSE-FlagP-F497A-3p | addgene partial sequence | sequence record 92705 | M13pUC-Fwd 5'-CCCAGTCACGACGTTGTAAAACG-3'
ACCAAACAAAGTTGGGTAAGGATAGTTCAATCAATGATCATCTTCTAGTGCACTTAGGATTCAAGATCCT
ATTATCAGGGACAAGAGCAGGATTAGGGATATCCGAGATGGCCACACTTTTAAGGAGCTTAGCATTGTTC
AAAAGAAACAAGGACAAACCACCCATTACATCAGGATCCGGTGGAGCCATCAGAGGAATCAAACACATTA
TTATAGTACCAATCCCTGGAGATTCCTCAATTACCACTCGATCCAGACTTCTGGACCGGTTGGTCAGGTT
AATTGGAAACCCGGATGTGAGCGGGCCCAAACTAACAGGGGCACTAATAGGTATATTATCCTTATTTGTG
GAGTCTCCAGGTCAATTGATTCAGAGGATCACCGATGACCCTGACGTTAGCATAAGGCTGTTAGAGGTTG
TCCAGAGTGACCAGTCACAATCTGGCCTTACCTTCGCATCAAGAGGTACCAACATGGAGGATGAGGCGGA
CCAATACTTTTCACATGATGATCCAATTAGTAGTGATCAATCCAGGTTCGGATGGTTCGAGAACAAGGAA
ATCTCAGATATTGAAGTGCAAGACCCTGAGGGATTCAACATGATTCTGGGTACCATCCTAGCCCAAATTT
GGGTCTTGCTCGCAAAGGCGGTTACGGCCCCAGACACGGCAGCTGATTCGGAGCTAAGAAGGTGGATAAA
GTACACCCAACAAAGAAGGGTAGTTGGTGAATTTAGATTGGAGAGAAAATGGTTGGATGTGGTGAGGAAC
AGGATTGCCGAGGACCTCTCCTTACGCCGATTCATGGTCGCTCTAATCCTGGATATCAAGAGAACACCCG
GAAACAAACCCAGG
