>Addgene plasmid #58796 | p(+)MV-NSE-FlagP-F497A-3p | addgene partial sequence | sequence record 92756 | M13pUC-Rev 5'-AGCGGATAACAATTTCACACAGG-3'
AATTAACCCTCACTAAAGGGAACAAAAGCTGGTACCTGCGGCCGCATCCGGATATAGTTCCTCCTTTCAG
CAAAAAACCCCTCAAGACCCGTTTAGAGGCCCCAAGGGGTTATGCTAGTTATTGCCCAGCCAGCGCCAGC
AGCCAACTCAGCTTCCTTTCGGGCTTTGTTAGCAGCCGGATCGGCCGCGTCCCATTCGCCATTACCGAGG
GGACGGTCCCCTCGGAATGTTGCCCAGCCAGCGCCAGCGAGGAGGCTGGGACCATGCCGGCCACCAGACA
AAGCTGGGAATAGAAACTTCGTATTTTCAAAGTTTTCTTTAATATATTGCAAATAATGCCTAACCACCTA
GGGCAGGATTAGGGTTCCGGAGTTCAACCAATTAGTCCTTAATCAGGGCACTGTATCCGACTAACTTATA
CCATTCTTTGGTCTCCTTGACTGTTACCTTAAAAACCCACTCACGTTTCAAACCCCCCGTCATAATAATC
TGTTTCTCTGACTTGGATAGATTCTTAACGAAGATATTCTGGTGTAAGTCTAGTATCAGATAGCCGGACT
TGAGATTCTGGATAAACTTATTTATCAACTTTCTGTTCCCGGAGTAAAGAAGAATGTGCCCCCAAAATTT
GCGGGTGATCCTAGATATAAGTTCTCGTTGCCTGCTACTTACCAATACGGGGTAAGCGTGGAACATCCCT
TGTTGACTTCTTTGGTTGTCTTTGAATCTTGCCAACTCCCTGTAA
