>Addgene plasmid #58796 | p(+)MV-NSE-FlagP-F497A-3p | addgene partial sequence | sequence record 94045 | MeaslesGenome-F1 5'-CGGAAGAACAAGGCTCAGAC-3'
TATAAAAAACTTAGGAACCAGGTCCACACAGCCGCCAGCCCATCAACCATCCACTCCCACGATTGGAGCA
GATGGATTATAAGGATGACGATGACAAAGCAGAAGAGCAGGCACGCCATGTCAAAAACGGACTGGAATGC
ATCCGGGCTCTCAAGGCCGAGCCCATCGGCTCACTGGCCATCGAGGAAGCTATGGCAGCATGGTCAGAAA
TATCAGACAACCCAGGACAGGAGCGAGCCACCTGCAGGGAAGAGAAGGCAGGCAGTTCGGGTCTCAGCAA
ACCATGCCTCTCAGCAATTGGATCAACTGAAGGCGGTGCACCTCGCATCCGCGGTCAGGGACCTGGAGAG
AGCGATGACGACGCTGAAACTTTGGGAATCCCCCCAAGAAATCTCCAGGCATCAAGCACTGGGCTACAGT
GTCATTATGTTTATGATCACAGCGGTGAAGCGGTTAAGGGAATCCAAGATGCTGACTCTATCATGGTTCA
ATCAGGCCTTGATGGTGATAGCACCCTCTCAA
