>Addgene plasmid #58796 | p(+)MV-NSE-FlagP-F497A-3p | addgene partial sequence | sequence record 94760 | MeaslesGenome-R1 5'-cttgggaggcaatcactttg-3'
ATGATGCTTGAGAGGTGTCCGCATGGATGATGCTTGAGAGGTGTCCGGTTGGCAGGTAAGTTGAGCTGTA
GCTACTTCATTATTATCTTCATCAGCATCTGGTGGGCCTTGGCAAGATCATTGGCTCCTTTGATATCATC
AAGGAGAGTCATCAGGTAACGCTTCCGATCCTCCTCTAGCCGGCTGGATTTTATAATGGAGCGGATTACA
CTGCGTGATGCAGGGCCGGTGTCAGGAACAAACCCGACGGCTGAGCTCATCTTTTTCCCGATCGGCTTTA
GCTGAAATTCCTTCAGCAGCTGTCCTCTGGAACTGGTCCGTCCATTTGTCATTCCTTGGAGTTGTCGCGA
GGCAACGGGTTTCTTGAGAACTTCGGCCAGTGCTCGGCCTGAATCTCTGCCTATGATGGGTTTCAAGTCG
GGATTGATTTCGACATCTGCAGTGGGGTCGTTGGGATCCTTCCCAAGTCCAGGAATGGCGATCATGATGC
TTGAGAGGTGTCCTTCCAGGGTGGATATGCTGATATTTTGCCTGTTGATCTGCTTCTTAATTGACTCAAC
TTCTCCCTTA
